>Addgene plasmid #118878 | pOCC70 | depositor full sequence | sequence record 224668 | Full Sequence
AGCTGCCACCATTTTGTTCGCCCAGGACTCTAGCTATAGTTCTAGTGGTTGGCTACGTATACTCCGGAAT
ATTAATAGATCATGGAGATAATTAAAATGATAACCATCTCGCAAATAAATAAGTATTTTACTGTTTTCGT
AACAGTTTTGTAATAAAAAAACCTATAAATATTCCGGATTATTCATACCGTCCCACCATCGGGCGCGGAT
CGCCACCATGGCGGCCGCAAGCGCTATGGCCACAACCTGTTACATTGCACAAGATAAAAATATATCATCA
CGAACAGTAAAACTGTCTGCTTACATAAACAGTAATACAAGGGGTGTTATGCAGTTTAAGGTTTACACCT
ATAAAAGAGAGAGCCGTTATCGTCTGTTTGTGGATGTACAGAGTGATATTATTGACACGCCCGGGCGACG
GATGGTGATCCCCCTGGCCAGTGCCCGTCTGCTGTCAGATAAAGTCTCCCGTGAACTTTACCCGGTGGTG
CATATCGGGGATGAAAGCTGGCGCATGATGACCACCGATATGGCCAGTGTGCCGGTCTCCGTTATCGGGG
AAGAAGTGGCTGATCTCAGCCACCGCGAAAATGACATCAAAAACGCCATTAACCTGATGTTCTGGGGAAT
ATAAATGTCAGGCTCCCTTATACACAGCCAGTGGCGCGCCGGGATCCAGCAGCGGCAGAGAAAACTTGTA
TTTCCAGGGCATGGTGAGCAAGGGCGAGGAGCTGTTCACCGGGGTGGTGCCCATCCTGGTCGAGCTGGAC
GGCGACGTAAACGGCCACAAGTTCAGCGTGTCCGGCGAGGGCGAGGGCGATGCCACCTACGGCAAGCTGA
CCCTGAAGTTCATCTGCACCACCGGCAAGCTGCCCGTGCCCTGGCCCACCCTCGTGACCACCCTGACCTA
CGGCGTGCAGTGCTTCAGCCGCTACCCCGACCACATGAAGCAGCACGACTTCTTCAAGTCCGCCATGCCC
GAAGGCTACGTCCAGGAGCGCACCATCTTCTTCAAGGACGACGGCAACTACAAGACCCGCGCCGAGGTGA
AGTTCGAGGGCGACACCCTGGTGAACCGCATCGAGCTGAAGGGCATCGACTTCAAGGAGGACGGCAACAT
CCTGGGGCACAAGCTGGAGTACAACTACAACAGCCACAACGTCTATATCATGGCCGACAAGCAGAAGAAC
GGCATCAAGGTGAACTTCAAGATCCGCCACAACATCGAGGACGGCAGCGTGCAGCTCGCCGACCACTACC
AGCAGAACACCCCCATCGGCGACGGCCCCGTGCTGCTGCCCGACAACCACTACCTGAGCACCCAGTCCAA
ACTGAGCAAAGACCCCAACGAGAAGCGCGATCACATGGTCCTGCTGGAGTTCGTGACCGCCGCCGGGATC
ACTCTCGGCATGGACGAGCTGTACAAGCTGGAAGTTCTGTTCCAGGGGCCGGGCAGCAGCCATCACCATC
ACCATCACAGTGGATAATAGAAGCTTGTCGAGAAGTACTAGAGGATCATAATCAGCCATACCACATTTGT
AGAGGTTTTACTTGCTTTAAAAAACCTCCCACACCTCCCCCTGAACCTGAAACATAAAATGAATGCAATT
GTTGTTGTTAACTTGTTTATTGCAGCTTATAATGGTTACAAATAAAGCAATAGCATCACAAATTTCACAA
ATAAAGCATTTTTTTCACTGCATTCTAGTTGTGGTTTGTCCAAACTCATCAATGTATCTTATCATGTCTG
GATCTGATCACTGCTTGAGCCTAGGAGATCCGAACCAGATAAGTGAAAGCCTGCATCCGCAGATCTTAAT
TAATAAAACACGATACATTGTTATTAGTACATTTATTAAGCGCTAGATTCTGTGCGTTGTTGATTTACAG
ACAATTGTTGTACGTATTTTAATAATTCATTAAATTTATAATCTTTAGGGTGGTATGTTAGAGCGAAAAT
CAAATGATTTTCAGCGTCTTTATATCTGAATTTAAATATTAAATCCTCAATAGATTTGTAAAATAGGTTT
CGATTAGTTTCAAACAAGGGTTGTTTTTCCGAACCGATGGCTGGACTATCTAATGGATTTTCGCTCAACG
CCACAAAACTTGCCAAATCTTGTAGCAGCAATCTAGCTTTGTCGATATTCGTTTGTGTTTTGTTTTGTAA
TAAAGGTTCGACGTCGTTCAAAATATTATGCGCTTTTGTATTTCTTTCATCACTGTCGTTAGTGTACAAT
TGACTCGACGTAAACACGTTAAATAACGCTTGGACATATTTAACATCGGGCGTGTTAGCTTTATTAGGCC
GATTATCGTCGTCGTCCCAACCCTCGTCGTTAGAAGTTGCTTCCGAAGACGATTTTGCCATAGCCACACG
ACGCCTATTAATTGTGTCGGCTAACACGTCCGCGATCAAATTTGTAGTTGAGCTTTTTGGGCCTCATGGG
CCTTCCGCTCACTGCCCGCTTTCCAGTCGGGAAACCTGTCGTGCCAGCTGCATTAACATGGTCATAGCTG
TTTCCTTGCGTATTGGGCGCTCTCCGCTTCCTCGCTCACTGACTCGCTGCGCTCGGTCGTTCGGGTAAAG
CCTGGGGTGCCTAATGAGCAAAAGGCCAGCAAAAGGCCAGGAACCGTAAAAAGGCCGCGTTGCTGGCGTT
TTTCCATAGGCTCCGCCCCCCTGACGAGCATCACAAAAATCGACGCTCAAGTCAGAGGTGGCGAAACCCG
ACAGGACTATAAAGATACCAGGCGTTTCCCCCTGGAAGCTCCCTCGTGCGCTCTCCTGTTCCGACCCTGC
CGCTTACCGGATACCTGTCCGCCTTTCTCCCTTCGGGAAGCGTGGCGCTTTCTCATAGCTCACGCTGTAG
GTATCTCAGTTCGGTGTAGGTCGTTCGCTCCAAGCTGGGCTGTGTGCACGAACCCCCCGTTCAGCCCGAC
CGCTGCGCCTTATCCGGTAACTATCGTCTTGAGTCCAACCCGGTAAGACACGACTTATCGCCACTGGCAG
CAGCCACTGGTAACAGGATTAGCAGAGCGAGGTATGTAGGCGGTGCTACAGAGTTCTTGAAGTGGTGGCC
TAACTACGGCTACACTAGAAGAACAGTATTTGGTATCTGCGCTCTGCTGAAGCCAGTTACCTTCGGAAAA
AGAGTTGGTAGCTCTTGATCCGGCAAACAAACCACCGCTGGTAGCGGTGGTTTTTTTGTTTGCAAGCAGC
AGATTACGCGCAGAAAAAAAGGATCTCAAGAAGATCCTTTGATCTTTTCTACGGGGTCTGACGCTCAGTG
GAACGAAAACTCACGTTAAGGGATTTTGGTCATGAGATTATCAAAAAGGATCTTCACCTAGATCCTTTTA
AATTAAAAATGAAGTTTTAAATCAATCTAAAGTATATATGAGTAAACTTGGTCTGACAGTTACCAATGCT
TAATCAGTGAGGCACCTATCTCAGCGATCTGTCTATTTCGTTCATCCATAGTTGCCTGACTCCCCGTCGT
GTAGATAACTACGATACGGGAGGGCTTACCATCTGGCCCCAGTGCTGCAATGATACCGCGAGACCCACGC
TCACCGGCTCCAGATTTATCAGCAATAAACCAGCCAGCCGGAAGGGCCGAGCGCAGAAGTGGTCCTGCAA
CTTTATCCGCCTCCATCCAGTCTATTAATTGTTGCCGGGAAGCTAGAGTAAGTAGTTCGCCAGTTAATAG
TTTGCGCAACGTTGTTGCCATTGCTGCAGGCATCGTGGTGTCACGCTCGTCGTTTGGTATGGCTTCATTC
AGCTCCGGTTCCCAACGATCAAGGCGAGTTACATGATCCCCCATGTTGTGCAAAAAAGCGGTTAGCTCCT
TCGGTCCTCCGATCGTTGTCAGAAGTAAGTTGGCCGCAGTGTTATCACTCATGGTTATGGCAGCACTGCA
TAATTCTCTTACTGTCATGCCATCCGTAAGATGCTTTTCTGTGACTGGTGAGTACTCAACCAAGTCATTC
TGAGAATAGTGTATGCGGCGACCGAGTTGCTCTTGCCCGGCGTCAACACGGGATAATACCGCGCCACATA
GCAGAACTTTAAAAGTGCTCATCATTGGAAAACGTTCTTCGGGGCGAAAACTCTCAAGGATCTTACCGCT
GTTGAGATCCAGTTCGATGTAACCCACTCGTGCACCCAACTGATCTTCAGCATCTTTTACTTTCACCAGC
GTTTCTGGGTGAGCAAAAACAGGAAGGCAAAATGCCGCAAAAAAGGGAATAAGGGCGACACGGAAATGTT
GAATACTCATTACTCTTCCTTTTTCAATATTATTGAAGCATTTATCAGGGTTATTGTCTCATGAGCGGAT
ACATATTTGAATGTATTTAGAAAAATAAACAAATAGGGGTTCCGCGCACATTTCCCCGAAAAGTGCCACC
TAAATTGTAAGCGTTAATATTTTGTTAAAATTCGCGTTAAATTTTTGTTAAATCAGCTCATTTTTTAACC
AATAGGCCGAAATCGGCAAAATCCCTTATAAATCAAAAGAATAGACCGAGATAGGGTTGAGTGGCCGCTA
CAGGGCGCTCCCATTCGCCATTCAGGCTGCGCAACTGTTGGGAAGGGCGTTTCGGTGCGGGCCTCTTCGC
TATTACGCCAGCTGGCGAAAGGGGGATGTGCTGCAAGGCGATTAAGTTGGGTAACGCCAGGGTTTTCCCA
GTCACGACGTTGTAAAACGACGGCCAGTGAGCGCGACGTAATACGACTCACTATAGGGCGAATTGGCGGA
AGGCCGTCAAGGCCGTGACGTTAAAACTATTAAGCCATCCAATCGACCGTTAGTCGAATCAGGACCGCTG
GTGCGAGAAGCCGCGAAGTATGGCGAATGCATCGTATAACGTGTGGAGTCCGCTCATTAGAGCGTCATGT
TTAGACAAGAAAGCTACATATTTAATTGATCCCGATGATTTTATTGATAAATTGACCCTAACTCCATACA
CGGTATTCTACAATGGCGGGGTTTTGGTCAAAATTTCCGGACTGCGATTGTACATGCTGTTAACGGCTCC
GCCCACTATTAATGAAATTAAAAATTCCAATTTTAAAAAACGCAGCAAGAGAAACATTTGTATGAAAGAA
TGCGTAGAAGGAAAGAAAAATGTCGTGGACATGCTGAACAACAAGATTAATATGCCTCCGTGTATAAAAA
AAATATTGAACGATTTGAAAGAAAACAATGTACCGCGCGGCGGTATGTACAGGAAGAGGTTTATACTAAA
CTGTTACATTGCAAACGTGGTTTCGTGTGCCAAGTGTGAAAACCGATGTTTAATCAAGGCTCTGACGCAT
TTCTACAACCACGACTCCAAGTGTGTGGGTGAAGTCATGCATCTTTTAATCAAATCCCAAGATGTGTATA
AACCACCAAACTGCCAAAAAATGAAAACTGTGGACAAGCTCTGTCCGTTTGCTGGCAACTGCAAGGGTCT
CAATCCTATTTGTAATTATTGAATAATAAAACAATTATAAATGCTAAATTTGTTTTTTATTAACGATACA
AACCAAACGCAACAAGAACATTTGTAGTATTATCTATAATTGAAAACGCGTAGTTATAATCGCTGAGGTA
ATATTTAAAATCATTTTCAAATGATTCACAGTTAATTTGCGACAATATAATTTTATTTTCACATAAACTA
GACGCCTTGTCGTCTTCTTCTTCGTATTCCTTCTCTTTTTCATTTTTCTCCTCATAAAAATTAACATAGT
TATTATCGTATCCATATATGTATCTATCGTATAGAGTAAATTTTTTGTTGTCATAAATATATATGTCTTT
TTTAATGGGGTGTATAGTACCGCTGCGCATAGTTTTTCTGTAATTTACAACAGTGCTATTTTCTGGTAGT
TCTTCGGAGTGTGTTGCTTTAATTATTAAATTTATATAATCAATGAATTTGGGATCGTCGGTTTTGTACA
ATATGTTGCCGGCATAGTACGCAGCTTCTTCTAGTTCAATTACACCATTTTTTAGCAGCACCGGATTAAC
ATAACTTTCCAAAATGTTGTACGAACCGTTAAACAAAAACAGTTCACCTCCCTTTTCTATACTATTGTCT
GCGAGCAGTTGTTTGTTGTTAAAAATAACAGCCATTGTAATGAGACGCACAAACTAATATCACA
Features (pLannotate 1.2.2; 17 found; start..end, strand, type, name):
     79..170     +  promoter       polyhedrin promoter: polh from Autographa californica; promoter for the baculovirus polyhedrin gene
    329..631     +  CDS            ccdB: CCDB_ECOLI - Also known as G, letB, letD. Experimental evidence at protein level: Swiss-Prot protein existence level 1. Toxic component of a type II toxin-antitoxin (TA) system, functioning in plasmid maintainence. Responsible for the post- segregational killing (PSK) of plasmid-free cells, also referred to as a plasmid addiction system. Half-life of over 2 hours. Cell killing by CcdB is accompanied by filamentation, defects in chromosome and plasmid segregation, defects in cell division, formation of anucleate cells, decreased DNA synthesis and plasmid loss. Interferes with the activity of DN
    711..1427    +  CDS            mEGFP: mEGFP is a basic (constitutively fluorescent) green fluorescent protein published in 2002, derived from Aequorea victoria. It has moderate acid sensitivity.
   1461..1478    +  CDS            7xHis (fragment): 6xHis affinity tag
   1514..1597    +  CDS            large T antigen (fragment): large T antigen from SV40 (simian virus 40)
   1620..1754    +  polyA_signal   SV40 poly(A) signal: SV40 polyadenylation signal
   1827..2199    +  3'UTR          polyhedrin 3' UTR: 3' UTR from the Autographa californica nucleopolyhedrovirus polyhedrin gene (Suzuki et al., 2006)
   2459..2506    -  CDS            lacI (fragment): lac repressor; lacI; The lac repressor binds to the lac operator to inhibit transcription in E. coli. This inhibition can be relieved by adding lactose or isopropyl-β-D-thiogalactopyranoside (IPTG).
   2543..2583    -  rep_origin     RSF ori (fragment): Plasmids containing the RSF 1030 origin of replication can be propagated in E. coli cells that contain additional plasmids with compatible origins.
   2661..3249    -  rep_origin     ori: high-copy-number ColE1/pMB1/pBR322/pUC origin of replication
   3420..4280    -  CDS            AmpR: β-lactamase; bla; confers resistance to ampicillin, carbenicillin, and related antibiotics
   4282..4386    -  promoter       AmpR promoter: bla
   4412..4543    -  rep_origin     M13 ori (fragment): M13 bacteriophage origin of replication; arrow indicates direction of (+) strand synthesis
   4564..4720    -  CDS            lacZα (fragment): LacZα fragment of β-galactosidase; lacZ fragment
   4729..4747    +  promoter       T7 promoter: promoter for bacteriophage T7 RNA polymerase
   4850..5479    +  CDS            LEF-2: LEF2_NPVAC - Experimental evidence at protein level: Swiss-Prot protein existence level 1. Plays an essential role in viral DNA replication. Does not seem to participate in the initiation step but is rather important for the amplification of DNA. Also required for expression from the vp39 and polh promoters. From Autographa californica nuclear polyhedrosis virus (AcMNPV).
   5520..6125    +  CDS            ORF603: baculovirus ORF603 protein
