>Addgene plasmid #118878 | pOCC70 | addgene full sequence | sequence record 232355 | Addgene NGS Result
ATCATGGAGATAATTAAAATGATAACCATCTCGCAAATAAATAAGTATTTTACTGTTTTCGTAACAGTTT
TGTAATAAAAAAACCTATAAATATTCCGGATTATTCATACCGTCCCACCATCGGGCGCGGATCGCCACCA
TGGCGGCCGCAAGCGCTATGGCCACAACCTGTTACATTGCACAAGATAAAAATATATCATCACGAACAGT
AAAACTGTCTGCTTACATAAACAGTAATACAAGGGGTGTTATGCAGTTTAAGGTTTACACCTATAAAAGA
GAGAGCCGTTATCGTCTGTTTGTGGATGTACAGAGTGATATTATTGACACGCCCGGGCGACGGATGGTGA
TCCCCCTGGCCAGTGCCCGTCTGCTGTCAGATAAAGTCTCCCGTGAACTTTACCCGGTGGTGCATATCGG
GGATGAAAGCTGGCGCATGATGACCACCGATATGGCCAGTGTGCCGGTCTCCGTTATCGGGGAAGAAGTG
GCTGATCTCAGCCACCGCGAAAATGACATCAAAAACGCCATTAACCTGATGTTCTGGGGAATATAAATGT
CAGGCTCCCTTATACACAGCCAGTGGCGCGCCGGGATCCAGCAGCGGCAGAGAAAACTTGTATTTCCAGG
GCATGGTGAGCAAGGGCGAGGAGCTGTTCACCGGGGTGGTGCCCATCCTGGTCGAGCTGGACGGCGACGT
AAACGGCCACAAGTTCAGCGTGTCCGGCGAGGGCGAGGGCGATGCCACCTACGGCAAGCTGACCCTGAAG
TTCATCTGCACCACCGGCAAGCTGCCCGTGCCCTGGCCCACCCTCGTGACCACCCTGACCTACGGCGTGC
AGTGCTTCAGCCGCTACCCCGACCACATGAAGCAGCACGACTTCTTCAAGTCCGCCATGCCCGAAGGCTA
CGTCCAGGAGCGCACCATCTTCTTCAAGGACGACGGCAACTACAAGACCCGCGCCGAGGTGAAGTTCGAG
GGCGACACCCTGGTGAACCGCATCGAGCTGAAGGGCATCGACTTCAAGGAGGACGGCAACATCCTGGGGC
ACAAGCTGGAGTACAACTACAACAGCCACAACGTCTATATCATGGCCGACAAGCAGAAGAACGGCATCAA
GGTGAACTTCAAGATCCGCCACAACATCGAGGACGGCAGCGTGCAGCTCGCCGACCACTACCAGCAGAAC
ACCCCCATCGGCGACGGCCCCGTGCTGCTGCCCGACAACCACTACCTGAGCACCCAGTCCAAACTGAGCA
AAGACCCCAACGAGAAGCGCGATCACATGGTCCTGCTGGAGTTCGTGACCGCCGCCGGGATCACTCTCGG
CATGGACGAGCTGTACAAGCTGGAAGTTCTGTTCCAGGGGCCGGGCAGCAGCCATCACCATCACCATCAC
AGTGGATAATAGAAGCTTGTCGAGAAGTACTAGAGGATCATAATCAGCCATACCACATTTGTAGAGGTTT
TACTTGCTTTAAAAAACCTCCCACACCTCCCCCTGAACCTGAAACATAAAATGAATGCAATTGTTGTTGT
TAACTTGTTTATTGCAGCTTATAATGGTTACAAATAAAGCAATAGCATCACAAATTTCACAAATAAAGCA
TTTTTTTCACTGCATTCTAGTTGTGGTTTGTCCAAACTCATCAATGTATCTTATCATGTCTGGATCTGAT
CACTGCTTGAGCCTAGGAGATCCGAACCAGATAAGTGAAAGCCTGCATCCGCAGATCTTAATTAATAAAA
CACGATACATTGTTATTAGTACATTTATTAAGCGCTAGATTCTGTGCGTTGTTGATTTACAGACAATTGT
TGTACGTATTTTAATAATTCATTAAATTTATAATCTTTAGGGTGGTATGTTAGAGCGAAAATCAAATGAT
TTTCAGCGTCTTTATATCTGAATTTAAATATTAAATCCTCAATAGATTTGTAAAATAGGTTTCGATTAGT
TTCAAACAAGGGTTGTTTTTCCGAACCGATGGCTGGACTATCTAATGGATTTTCGCTCAACGCCACAAAA
CTTGCCAAATCTTGTAGCAGCAATCTAGCTTTGTCGATATTCGTTTGTGTTTTGTTTTGTAATAAAGGTT
CGACGTCGTTCAAAATATTATGCGCTTTTGTATTTCTTTCATCACTGTCGTTAGTGTACAATTGACTCGA
CGTAAACACGTTAAATAACGCTTGGACATATTTAACATCGGGCGTGTTAGCTTTATTAGGCCGATTATCG
TCGTCGTCCCAACCCTCGTCGTTAGAAGTTGCTTCCGAAGACGATTTTGCCATAGCCACACGACGCCTAT
TAATTGTGTCGGCTAACACGTCCGCGATCAAATTTGTAGTTGAGCTTTTTGGGCCTCATGGGCCTTCCGC
TCACTGCCCGCTTTCCAGTCGGGAAACCTGTCGTGCCAGCTGCATTAACATGGTCATAGCTGTTTCCTTG
CGTATTGGGCGCTCTCCGCTTCCTCGCTCACTGACTCGCTGCGCTCGGTCGTTCGGGTAAAGCCTGGGGT
GCCTAATGAGCAAAAGGCCAGCAAAAGGCCAGGAACCGTAAAAAGGCCGCGTTGCTGGCGTTTTTCCATA
GGCTCCGCCCCCCTGACGAGCATCACAAAAATCGACGCTCAAGTCAGAGGTGGCGAAACCCGACAGGACT
ATAAAGATACCAGGCGTTTCCCCCTGGAAGCTCCCTCGTGCGCTCTCCTGTTCCGACCCTGCCGCTTACC
GGATACCTGTCCGCCTTTCTCCCTTCGGGAAGCGTGGCGCTTTCTCATAGCTCACGCTGTAGGTATCTCA
GTTCGGTGTAGGTCGTTCGCTCCAAGCTGGGCTGTGTGCACGAACCCCCCGTTCAGCCCGACCGCTGCGC
CTTATCCGGTAACTATCGTCTTGAGTCCAACCCGGTAAGACACGACTTATCGCCACTGGCAGCAGCCACT
GGTAACAGGATTAGCAGAGCGAGGTATGTAGGCGGTGCTACAGAGTTCTTGAAGTGGTGGCCTAACTACG
GCTACACTAGAAGAACAGTATTTGGTATCTGCGCTCTGCTGAAGCCAGTTACCTTCGGAAAAAGAGTTGG
TAGCTCTTGATCCGGCAAACAAACCACCGCTGGTAGCGGTGGTTTTTTTGTTTGCAAGCAGCAGATTACG
CGCAGAAAAAAAGGATCTCAAGAAGATCCTTTGATCTTTTCTACGGGGTCTGACGCTCAGTGGAACGAAA
ACTCACGTTAAGGGATTTTGGTCATGAGATTATCAAAAAGGATCTTCACCTAGATCCTTTTAAATTAAAA
ATGAAGTTTTAAATCAATCTAAAGTATATATGAGTAAACTTGGTCTGACAGTTACCAATGCTTAATCAGT
GAGGCACCTATCTCAGCGATCTGTCTATTTCGTTCATCCATAGTTGCCTGACTCCCCGTCGTGTAGATAA
CTACGATACGGGAGGGCTTACCATCTGGCCCCAGTGCTGCAATGATACCGCGAGAACCACGCTCACCGGC
TCCAGATTTATCAGCAATAAACCAGCCAGCCGGAAGGGCCGAGCGCAGAAGTGGTCCTGCAACTTTATCC
GCCTCCATCCAGTCTATTAATTGTTGCCGGGAAGCTAGAGTAAGTAGTTCGCCAGTTAATAGTTTGCGCA
ACGTTGTTGCCATTGCTACAGGCATCGTGGTGTCACGCTCGTCGTTTGGTATGGCTTCATTCAGCTCCGG
TTCCCAACGATCAAGGCGAGTTACATGATCCCCCATGTTGTGCAAAAAAGCGGTTAGCTCCTTCGGTCCT
CCGATCGTTGTCAGAAGTAAGTTGGCCGCAGTGTTATCACTCATGGTTATGGCAGCACTGCATAATTCTC
TTACTGTCATGCCATCCGTAAGATGCTTTTCTGTGACTGGTGAGTACTCAACCAAGTCATTCTGAGAATA
GTGTATGCGGCGACCGAGTTGCTCTTGCCCGGCGTCAATACGGGATAATACCGCGCCACATAGCAGAACT
TTAAAAGTGCTCATCATTGGAAAACGTTCTTCGGGGCGAAAACTCTCAAGGATCTTACCGCTGTTGAGAT
CCAGTTCGATGTAACCCACTCGTGCACCCAACTGATCTTCAGCATCTTTTACTTTCACCAGCGTTTCTGG
GTGAGCAAAAACAGGAAGGCAAAATGCCGCAAAAAAGGGAATAAGGGCGACACGGAAATGTTGAATACTC
ATACTCTTCCTTTTTCAATATTATTGAAGCATTTATCAGGGTTATTGTCTCATGAGCGGATACATATTTG
AATGTATTTAGAAAAATAAACAAATAGGGGTTCCGCGCACATTTCCCCGAAAAGTGCCACCTAAATTGTA
AGCGTTAATATTTTGTTAAAATTCGCGTTAAATTTTTGTTAAATCAGCTCATTTTTTAACCAATAGGCCG
AAATCGGCAAAATCCCTTATAAATCAAAAGAATAGACCGAGATAGGGTTGAGTGGCCGCTACAGGGCGCT
CCCATTCGCCATTCAGGCTGCGCAACTGTTGGGAAGGGCGTTTCGGTGCGGGCCTCTTCGCTATTACGCC
AGCTGGCGAAAGGGGGATGTGCTGCAAGGCGATTAAGTTGGGTAACGCCAGGGTTTTCCCAGTCACGACG
TTGTAAAACGACGGCCAGTGAGCGCGACGTAATACGACTCACTATAGGGCGAATTGGCGGAAGGCCGTCA
AGGCCGTGACGTTAAAACTATTAAGCCATCCAATCGACCGTTAGTCGAATCAGGACCGCTGGTGCGAGAA
GCCGCGAAGTATGGCGAATGCATCGTATAACGTGTGGAGTCCGCTCATTAGAGCGTCATGTTTAGACAAG
AAAGCTACATATTTAATTGATCCCGATGATTTTATTGATAAATTGACCCTAACTCCATACACGGTATTCT
ACAATGGCGGGGTTTTGGTCAAAATTTCCGGACTGCGATTGTACATGCTGTTAACGGCTCCGCCCACTAT
TAATGAAATTAAAAATTCCAATTTTAAAAAACGCAGCAAGAGAAACATTTGTATGAAAGAATGCGTAGAA
GGAAAGAAAAATGTCGTGGACATGCTGAACAACAAGATTAATATGCCTCCGTGTATAAAAAAAATATTGA
ACGATTTGAAAGAAAACAATGTACCGCGCGGCGGTATGTACAGGAAGAGGTTTATACTAAACTGTTACAT
TGCAAACGTGGTTTCGTGTGCCAAGTGTGAAAACCGATGTTTAATCAAGGCTCTGACGCATTTCTACAAC
CACGACTCCAAGTGTGTGGGTGAAGTCATGCATCTTTTAATCAAATCCCAAGATGTGTATAAACCACCAA
ACTGCCAAAAAATGAAAACTGTGGACAAGCTCTGTCCGTTTGCTGGCAACTGCAAGGGTCTCAATCCTAT
TTGTAATTATTGAATAATAAAACAATTATAAATGCTAAATTTGTTTTTTATTAACGATACAAACCAAACG
CAACAAGAACATTTGTAGTATTATCTATAATTGAAAACGCGTAGTTATAATCGCTGAGGTAATATTTAAA
ATCATTTTCAAATGATTCACAGTTAATTTGCGACAATATAATTTTATTTTCACATAAACTAGACGCCTTG
TCGTCTTCTTCTTCGTATTCCTTCTCTTTTTCATTTTTCTCCTCATAAAAATTAACATAGTTATTATCGT
ATCCATATATGTATCTATCGTATAGAGTAAATTTTTTGTTGTCATAAATATATATGTCTTTTTTAATGGG
GTGTATAGTACCGCTGCGCATAGTTTTTCTGTAATTTACAACAGTGCTATTTTCTGGTAGTTCTTCGGAG
TGTGTTGCTTTAATTATTAAATTTATATAATCAATGAATTTGGGATCGTCGGTTTTGTACAATATGTTGC
CGGCATAGTACGCAGCTTCTTCTAGTTCAATTACACCATTTTTTAGCAGCACCGGATTAACATAACTTTC
CAAAATGTTGTACGAACCGTTAAACAAAAACAGTTCACCTCCCTTTTCTATACTATTGTCTGCGAGCAGT
TGTTTGTTGTTAAAAATAACAGCCATTGTAATGAGACGCACAAACTAATATCACAAGCTGCCACCATTTT
GTTCGCCCAGGACTCTAGCTATAGTTCTAGTGGTTGGCTACGTATACTCCGGAATATTAATAG
Features (pLannotate 1.2.2; 17 found; start..end, strand, type, name):
      1..92      +  promoter       polyhedrin promoter: polh from Autographa californica; promoter for the baculovirus polyhedrin gene
    251..553     +  CDS            ccdB: CCDB_ECOLI - Also known as G, letB, letD. Experimental evidence at protein level: Swiss-Prot protein existence level 1. Toxic component of a type II toxin-antitoxin (TA) system, functioning in plasmid maintainence. Responsible for the post- segregational killing (PSK) of plasmid-free cells, also referred to as a plasmid addiction system. Half-life of over 2 hours. Cell killing by CcdB is accompanied by filamentation, defects in chromosome and plasmid segregation, defects in cell division, formation of anucleate cells, decreased DNA synthesis and plasmid loss. Interferes with the activity of DN
    633..1349    +  CDS            mEGFP: mEGFP is a basic (constitutively fluorescent) green fluorescent protein published in 2002, derived from Aequorea victoria. It has moderate acid sensitivity.
   1383..1400    +  CDS            7xHis (fragment): 6xHis affinity tag
   1436..1519    +  CDS            large T antigen (fragment): large T antigen from SV40 (simian virus 40)
   1542..1676    +  polyA_signal   SV40 poly(A) signal: SV40 polyadenylation signal
   1749..2121    +  3'UTR          polyhedrin 3' UTR: 3' UTR from the Autographa californica nucleopolyhedrovirus polyhedrin gene (Suzuki et al., 2006)
   2381..2428    -  CDS            lacI (fragment): lac repressor; lacI; The lac repressor binds to the lac operator to inhibit transcription in E. coli. This inhibition can be relieved by adding lactose or isopropyl-β-D-thiogalactopyranoside (IPTG).
   2465..2505    -  rep_origin     RSF ori (fragment): Plasmids containing the RSF 1030 origin of replication can be propagated in E. coli cells that contain additional plasmids with compatible origins.
   2583..3171    -  rep_origin     ori: high-copy-number ColE1/pMB1/pBR322/pUC origin of replication
   3342..4202    -  CDS            AmpR: β-lactamase; bla; confers resistance to ampicillin, carbenicillin, and related antibiotics
   4203..4307    -  promoter       AmpR promoter: bla
   4333..4464    -  rep_origin     M13 ori (fragment): M13 bacteriophage origin of replication; arrow indicates direction of (+) strand synthesis
   4485..4641    -  CDS            lacZα (fragment): LacZα fragment of β-galactosidase; lacZ fragment
   4650..4668    +  promoter       T7 promoter: promoter for bacteriophage T7 RNA polymerase
   4771..5400    +  CDS            LEF-2: LEF2_NPVAC - Experimental evidence at protein level: Swiss-Prot protein existence level 1. Plays an essential role in viral DNA replication. Does not seem to participate in the initiation step but is rather important for the amplification of DNA. Also required for expression from the vp39 and polh promoters. From Autographa californica nuclear polyhedrosis virus (AcMNPV).
   5441..6046    +  CDS            ORF603: baculovirus ORF603 protein
