[The description below was written by a language model from this plasmid's Addgene catalogue record and pLannotate feature annotations shown in this document.]
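Description:
pOCC70 is a baculovirus transfer (shuttle) vector built on the pOET1 backbone. It is designed for insect-cell protein expression by recombination with a FlashBac-type bacmid. In E. coli it replicates from a high-copy ColE1/pUC-type origin and is selected with ampicillin through the bla gene. Because the empty vector carries the ccdB toxin gene, it has to be maintained in a ccdB-tolerant strain such as DB3.1. Small annotated fragments of lacI, an RSF origin, an M13 origin, lacZα and a T7 promoter look like backbone remnants and have no stated function.

The expression cassette is driven by the very late AcMNPV polyhedrin (polH) promoter. It has the layout NcoI-NotI-ccdB-AscI-TEV site-mGFP-3C site-HIS6-stop-HindIII. A gene of interest is inserted between NotI and AscI, displacing ccdB, so that parental plasmid is counter-selected in standard cloning strains. The cloned open reading frame is then fused at its C terminus to monomeric EGFP and a terminal hexahistidine tag. TEV protease removes the whole GFP-His module, while 3C protease removes only the His tag. This allows fluorescence monitoring of expression, affinity purification and staged tag removal. An SV40 polyadenylation signal and the polyhedrin 3' UTR lie downstream of the cassette. The LEF-2 and ORF603 sequences lie upstream of the promoter on the circular map, and these viral regions presumably act as homology arms for recombination into the viral genome.

The two sequence records, one from the depositor and one from repository sequencing, differ by a single nucleotide in length and in their start coordinate. They carry the same set of annotated features. The vector belongs to the FlexiBAC system for baculovirus expression and proteolytic processing.
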