Addgene plasmid #118878: pOCC70
Purpose: shuttle vector for baculovirus production, using FlashBac bacmid; for recombinant protein with C-terminal monomeric GFP, cleavable with TEV, and C-terminal HIS6 tag, cleavable with 3C
Depositing lab: Marc Bickle & PEPC MPI CBG. Publication: FlexiBAC: a versatile, open-source baculovirus vector system for protein expression, secretion, and proteolytic processing. Lemaitre RP, Bogdanova A, Borgonovo B, Woodruff JB, Drechsel DN. BMC Biotechnol. 2019 Mar 29;19(1):20. doi: 10.1186/s12896-019-0512-z. PubMed 30925874.
Backbone
  Vector backbone: pOET1
  Backbone size w/o insert (bp): 4900
  Vector type: Insect Expression
Growth in bacteria
  Bacterial resistance: Ampicillin, 100 μg/mL
  Growth temperature: 37°C
  Growth strain: DB3.1
  Copy number: High Copy
Gene/Insert
  Gene/Insert name: NcoI-NotI-ccdB-AscI-TEV-mGFP-3C-HIS6-stop-HindIII cassette
  Promoter: polH
  Tag / fusion protein: mGFP, cleavable with TEV protease; HIS6, cleavable with 3C protease (C terminal on backbone)
  Cloning method: Restriction Enzyme; 5′ cloning site NotI (unknown if destroyed); 3′ cloning site AscI (unknown if destroyed)
Terms and licenses: Academic/Nonprofit Terms; Industry Terms: Not Available to Industry
How to cite: pOCC70 was a gift from Marc Bickle & PEPC MPI CBG (Addgene plasmid # 118878 ; http://n2t.net/addgene:118878 ; RRID:Addgene_118878)
